Addgene plasmid #58322: pCMV6-Entry IL36RN P76L
Purpose: entry vector for human IL36RN P76L mutant
Depositing lab: Francesca Capon. Depositing organization: King's College London. Publication: In Silico and In Vitro Analysis of IL36RN Alterations Reveals Critical Residues for the Function of the Interleukin-36 Receptor Complex. Hassi NK, Weston T, Rinaldi G, Ng JC, Smahi A, Twelves S, Davan-Wetton C, Fakhreddine D, Fraternali F, Capon F. J Invest Dermatol. 2023 Dec;143(12):2468-2475.e6. doi: 10.1016/j.jid.2023.06.191. Epub 2023 Jul 4. PubMed 37414245.
Backbone
  Vector backbone: pCMV6-entry
  Backbone manufacturer: Origene
  Backbone size w/o insert (bp): 4900
  Total vector size (bp): 5300
  Vector type: Entry vector
  Selectable markers: Neomycin (select with G418)
Growth in bacteria
  Bacterial resistance: Kanamycin, 50 μg/mL
  Growth temperature: 37°C
  Growth strain: DH5alpha
  Copy number: Unknown
Gene/Insert
  Gene/Insert name: IL36RN
  Species: H. sapiens (human)
  Mutation: P76L: c.227C>T,p.Pro76Leu
  GenBank ID: NM_012275.2
  Entrez Gene: IL36RN (a.k.a. FIL1, FIL1(DELTA), FIL1D, IL-36Ra, IL1F5, IL1HY1, IL1L1, IL1RP3, IL36RA, PSORP, PSORS14)
  Promoter: CMV
  Tag / fusion protein: myc-DDK (C terminal on insert)
  Cloning method: Restriction Enzyme; 5′ cloning site SgfI (not destroyed); 3′ cloning site MluI (not destroyed)
  Sequencing primers: 5′ CMV-F; 3′ M13R
Terms and licenses: Academic/Nonprofit Terms; Industry Terms: Not Available to Industry
How to cite: pCMV6-Entry IL36RN P76L was a gift from Francesca Capon (Addgene plasmid # 58322 ; http://n2t.net/addgene:58322 ; RRID:Addgene_58322)
