[The description below was written by a language model from this plasmid's Addgene catalogue record.]
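Description:
pCMV6-Entry IL36RN P76L is a mammalian expression and entry plasmid built on the commercial pCMV6-Entry backbone (about 4.9 kb without insert, roughly 5.3 kb in total). It is propagated in E. coli under kanamycin selection and carries a neomycin resistance marker, so transfected mammalian cells can be selected with G418. The record does not list the origin of replication or other backbone elements, and the copy number is recorded as unknown.

The insert is the human IL36RN coding sequence, which encodes the interleukin-36 receptor antagonist (IL-36Ra, also known as IL1F5). It carries a single missense change, c.227C>T, that replaces proline 76 with leucine. Expression is driven by the CMV promoter, a strong constitutive promoter in most mammalian cell types. The open reading frame is fused at its C terminus to a tandem myc-DDK tag (DDK being the FLAG epitope), so the protein can be detected or purified with standard anti-tag antibodies. The insert sits between SgfI and MluI sites, both preserved, which allows the open reading frame to be moved by restriction cloning into compatible destination vectors, consistent with its designation as an entry vector.

The stated purpose is simply to serve as an entry vector for the P76L mutant. The associated publication concerns in silico and in vitro analysis of IL36RN alterations to identify residues critical for IL-36 receptor complex function. This suggests the plasmid is used to express the variant in cultured cells and assess how the substitution affects the protein, presumably alongside other IL36RN constructs.
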