>Addgene plasmid #58322 | pCMV6-Entry IL36RN P76L | addgene partial sequence | sequence record 92752 | CMV-F 5'-CGCAAATGGGCGGTAGGCGTG-3'
GCAGAGCTCGTTAGTGAACCGTCAGAATTTTGTAATACGACTCACTATAGGGCGGCCGGGAATTCGTCGA
CTGGATCCGGTACCGAGGAGATCTGCCGCCGCGATCGCCATGGTCCTGAGTGGGGCGCTGTGCTTCCGAA
TGAAGGACTCGGCATTGAAGGTGCTTTATCTGCATAATAACCAGCTTCTAGCTGGAGGGCTGCATGCAGG
GAAGGTCATTAAAGGTGAAGAGATCAGCGTGGTCCCCAATCGGTGGCTGGATGCCAGCCTGTCCCCCGTC
ATCCTGGGTGTCCAGGGTGGAAGCCAGTGCCTGTCATGTGGGGTGGGGCAGGAGCTGACTCTAACACTAG
AGCCAGTGAACATCATGGAGCTCTATCTTGGTGCCAAGGAATCCAAGAGCTTCACCTTCTACCGGCGGGA
CATGGGGCTCACCTCCAGCTTCGAGTCGGCTGCCTACCCGGGCTGGTTCCTGTGCACGGTGCCTGAAGCC
GATCAGCCTGTCAGACTCACCCAGCTTCCCGAGAATGGTGGCTGGAATGCCCCCATCACAGACTTCTACT
TCCAGCAGTGTGACACGCGTACGCGGCCGCTCGAGCAGAAACTCATCTCAGAAGAGGATCTGGCAGCAAA
TGATATCCTGGATTACAAGGATGACGACGATAAGGTTTAAACGGCCGGCCGCGGTCATAGCTGTTTCCTG
AACAGATCCCGGGTGGCATCCCTGTGACCCCTCCCCAGTGCCTCTCCTGGCCCTGGAAGTTGCCACTCCA
GTGCCCACCAGCCTTGTCCTAATAAAATTAAGTTGCATCATTTTGTCTGACTAGGTGTCCTTCTATAATA
TTATGGGGTGGA
