>Addgene plasmid #58322 | pCMV6-Entry IL36RN P76L | addgene partial sequence | sequence record 92754 | C-CMV-24 5'-TATTAGGACAAGGCTGGTGGGCAC-3'
AGGGCCAGGAAAGCACTGGGGAGGGGTCACAGGGATGCCACCCGGGATCTGTTCAGGAAACAGCTATGAC
CGCGGCCGGCCGTTTAAACCTTATCGTCGTCATCCTTGTAATCCAGGATATCATTTGCTGCCAGATCCTC
TTCTGAGATGAGTTTCTGCTCGAGCGGCCGCGTACGCGTGTCACACTGCTGGAAGTAGAAGTCTGTGATG
GGGGCATTCCAGCCACCATTCTCGGGAAGCTGGGTGAGTCTGACAGGCTGATCGGCTTCAGGCACCGTGC
ACAGGAACCAGCCCGGGTAGGCAGCCGACTCGAAGCTGGAGGTGAGCCCCATGTCCCGCCGGTAGAAGGT
GAAGCTCTTGGATTCCTTGGCACCAAGATAGAGCTCCATGATGTTCACTGGCTCTAGTGTTAGAGTCAGC
TCCTGCCCCACCCCACATGACAGGCACTGGCTTCCACCCTGGACACCCAGGATGACGGGGGACAGGCTGG
CATCCAGCCACCGATTGGGGACCACGCTGATCTCTTCACCTTTAATGACCTTCCCTGCATGCAGCCCTCC
AGCTAGAAGCTGGTTATTATGCAGATAAAGCACCTTCAATGCCGAGTCCTTCATTCGGAAGCACAGCGCC
CCACTCAGGACCATGGCGATCGCGGCGGCAGATCTCCTCGGTACCGGATCCAGTCGACGAATTCCCGGCC
GCCCTATAGTGAGTCGTATTACAAAATTCTGACGGTTCACTAAACGAGCTCTGCTTATATAGACCTCCCA
CCGTACACGCCTACCGCCCATTTGCGTCAACGGGGCGGGGTTATTACGACATTTTGGAAAGTCCCGTTGA
TTTTGGTGCCAAAACAAACTCCCATTGACGTCAATGGGGTGGAGACTTGGAAATCCCCGTGAGTCAAACC
GCTATCCACGCCCATTGGTGTACTGCCAAAACCGCATCACCATGGTAATAGCGATGACTAATACGTAAAT
GTACTGCCAAGTAGGA
